Addgene plasmid #146849: pAc5.1B-EGFP-HsTNRC6Biso1_1-1619-del1395-1534_L
Purpose: Insect Expression of HsTNRC6Biso1_1-1619-del1395-1534
Depositing lab: Elisa Izaurralde. Depositing organization: Max Planck Institute for Developmental Biology. Publication: Two PABPC1-binding sites in GW182 proteins promote miRNA-mediated gene silencing. Huntzinger E, Braun JE, Heimstädt S, Zekri L, Izaurralde E. EMBO J. 2010 Dec 15;29(24):4146-60. doi: 10.1038/emboj.2010.274 PubMed 21063388.
Backbone
  Vector backbone: Unknown
  Vector type: Insect Expression
Growth in bacteria
  Bacterial resistance: Ampicillin, 100 μg/mL
  Growth temperature: 37°C
  Growth strain: DH5alpha
  Copy number: Low Copy
Gene/Insert
  Gene/Insert name: HsTNRC6Biso1_1-1619-del1395-1534
  Species: H. sapiens (human)
  Entrez Gene: TNRC6B (a.k.a. GDSBA)
  Cloning method: Unknown
Terms and licenses: Academic/Nonprofit Terms; Industry Terms: Not Available to Industry
Depositor comments: Plasmids from this collection were made available to the research community and donated after the lab closed. Please note that the sequence provided by the depositing laboratory may be theoretical/predicted or based on Sanger sequencing results. There may be discrepancies between sequencing results obtained by Addgene and the depositor sequence. If an Addgene verified sequence is not available, please contact before placing your order to request that our lab fully sequence the plasmid.
How to cite: pAc5.1B-EGFP-HsTNRC6Biso1_1-1619-del1395-1534_L was a gift from Elisa Izaurralde (Addgene plasmid # 146849 ; http://n2t.net/addgene:146849 ; RRID:Addgene_146849)
