[The description below was written by a language model from this plasmid's Addgene catalogue record and pLannotate feature annotations shown in this document.]
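Description:
pAc5.1B-EGFP-HsTNRC6Biso1_1-1619-del1395-1534_L is an insect-cell expression plasmid of about 10.5 kb. The catalogue lists its backbone as unknown, although the name and annotated parts point to a pAc5.1-type vector. Expression is driven by the Drosophila melanogaster actin 5C (Ac5) promoter, a strong constitutive promoter commonly used in Drosophila cell lines. In bacteria the plasmid is maintained through a ColE1/pUC-family origin and selected with ampicillin through the bla gene and its own promoter. The catalogue describes it as low copy, whereas the annotation labels the origin as a high-copy type. Short fragments of a tetracycline resistance gene and of SV40 large T antigen are also annotated. These appear to be non-functional backbone remnants.

The payload is an N-terminal EGFP fused to a fragment of human TNRC6B isoform 1, one of the GW182-family scaffold proteins that associate with Argonaute proteins to mediate miRNA-directed silencing. According to the construct name, the insert spans residues 1–1619 and carries an internal deletion of residues 1395–1534. A V5 epitope tag is annotated shortly downstream of the insert, but the record does not show whether it is in frame and translated or preceded by a stop codon. An SV40 polyadenylation signal follows the cassette.

The associated publication concerns PABPC1-binding sites in GW182 proteins, so this deletion mutant was presumably made to test how a specific region contributes to protein interactions or silencing activity. The record does not state which functional element the deletion removes. The EGFP tag would support localisation or pull-down of the protein in insect cells. The depositor cautions that the supplied sequence may be theoretical rather than fully verified.
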