Features (pLannotate 1.2.2; 10 found; start..end, strand, type, name):
     56..2568    +  promoter       Ac5 promoter: Drosophila melanogaster actin 5C promoter
   2588..3304    +  CDS            EGFP: EGFP is a basic (constitutively fluorescent) green fluorescent protein published in 1996, derived from Aequorea victoria. It is reported to be a rapidly-maturing weak dimer with moderate acid sensitivity.
   3314..7750    +  CDS            TNRC6B (fragment): TNR6B_HUMAN - Also known as KIAA1093. Experimental evidence at protein level: Swiss-Prot protein existence level 1. Plays a role in RNA-mediated gene silencing by both micro- RNAs (miRNAs) and short interfering RNAs (siRNAs) (PubMed:16289642, PubMed:19167051, PubMed:19304925, PubMed:32354837). Required for miRNA- dependent translational repression and siRNA-dependent endonucleolytic cleavage of complementary mRNAs by argonaute family proteins (PubMed:16289642, PubMed:19167051, PubMed:19304925, PubMed:32354837). As scaffolding protein associates with argonaute proteins bound to partially comple
   7776..7817    +  CDS            V5 tag: epitope tag from simian virus 5
   7917..8051    -  polyA_signal   SV40 poly(A) signal: SV40 polyadenylation signal
   8074..8158    -  CDS            large T antigen (fragment): large T antigen from SV40 (simian virus 40)
   8159..8629    +  CDS            TcR (fragment): tetracycline efflux protein; tet; confers resistance to tetracycline
   8673..9261    -  rep_origin     ori: high-copy-number ColE1/pMB1/pBR322/pUC origin of replication
   9432..10292   -  CDS            AmpR: β-lactamase; bla; confers resistance to ampicillin, carbenicillin, and related antibiotics
  10293..10397   -  promoter       AmpR promoter: bla
>Addgene plasmid #146849 | pAc5.1B-EGFP-HsTNRC6Biso1_1-1619-del1395-1534_L | depositor full sequence | sequence record 289296 | Full Sequence
CTTCAAGGAATTAATTCTATATTCTAAAAACACAAATGATACTTCTAAAAAAAATCATGAATGGCATCAA
CTCTGAATCAAATCTTTGCAGATGCACCTACTTCTCATTTCCACTGTCACATCATTTTTCCAGATCTCGC
TGCCTGTTATGTGGCCCACAAACCAAGACACGTTTTATGGCCATTAAAGCTGGCTGATCGTCGCCAAACA
CCAAATACATATCAATATGTACATTCGAGAAAGAAGCGATCAAAGAAGCGTCTTCGGGCGAGTAGGAGAA
TGCGGAGGAGAAGGAGAACGAGCTGATCTAGTATCTCTCCACAATCCAATGCCAACTGACCAACTGGCCA
TATTCGGAGCAATTTGAAGCCAATTTCCATCGCCTGGCGATCGCTCCATTCTTGGCTATATGTTTTTCAC
CGTTCCCGGGGCCATTTTCAAAGACTCGTCGGTAAGATAAGATTGTGTCACTCGCTGTCTCTCTTCATTT
GTCGAAGAATGCTGAGGAATTTCGCGATGACGTCGGCGAGTATTTTGAAGAATGAGAATAATTTGTATTT
ATACGAAAATCAGTTAGTGGAATTTTCTACAAAAACATGTTATCTATAGATAATTTTGTTGCAAAATATG
TTGACTATGACAAAGATTGTATGTATATACCTTTAATGTATTCTCATTTTCTTATGTATTTATAATGGCA
ATGATGATACTGATGATATTTTAAGATGATGCCAGACCACAGGCTGATTTCTGCGTCTTTTGCCGAACGC
AGTGCATGTGCGGTTGTTGTTTTTTGGAATAGTTTCAATTTTCGGACTGTCCGCTTTGATTTCAGTTTCT
TGGCTTATTCAAAAAGCAAAGTAAAGCCAAAAAAGCGAGATGGCAATACCAAATGCGGCAAAACGGTAGT
GGAAGGAAAGGGGTGCGGGGCAGCGGAAGGAAGGGTGGGGCGGGGCGTGGCGGGGTCTGTGGCTGGGCGC
GACGTCACCGACGTTGGAGCCACTCCTTTGACCATGTGTGCGTGTGTGTATTATTCGTGTCTCGCCACTC
GCCGGTTGTTTTTTTCTTTTTATCTCGCTCTCTCTAGCGCCATCTCGTACGCATGCTCAACGCACCGCAT
GTTGCCGTGTCCTTTATGCGTCATTTTGGCTCGAAATAGGCAATTATTTAAACAAAGATTAGTCAACGAA
AACGCTAAAATAAATAAGTCTACAATATGGTTACTTATTGCCATGTGTGTGCAGCCAACGATAGCAACAA
AAGCAACAACACAGTGGCTTTCCCTCTTTCACTTTTTGTTTGCAAGCGCGTGCGAGCAAGACGGCACGAC
CGGCAAACGCAATTACGCTGACAAAGAGCAGACGAAGTTTTGGCCGAAAAACATCAAGGCGCCTGATACG
AATGCATTTGCAATAACAATTGCGATATTTAATATTGTTTATGAAGCTGTTTGACTTCAAAACACACAAA
AAAAAAAATAAAACAAATTATTTGAAAGAGAATTAGGAATCGGACAGCTTATCGTTACGGGCTAACAGCA
CACCGAGACGAAATAGCTTACCTGACGTCACAGCCTCTGGAAGAACTGCCGCCAAGCAGAGAGAGAGAGA
AAAAGAGGGAGAGCAGCTTAGACCGCATGTGCTTGTGTGTGAGGCGTCTCTCTCTTCGTCTCCTGTTTGC
GCAAACGCATAGACTGCACTGAGAAAATCGATTACCTATTTTTTATGAATGAATATTTGCACTATTACTA
TTCAAAACTATTAAGATAGCAATCACATTCAATAGCCAAATACTATACCACCTGAGCGATGCAACGAAAT
GATCAATTTGAGCAAAAATGCTGCATATTTAGGACGGCATCATTATAGAAATGCTTCTTGCTGTGTACTT
TTCTCTCGTCTGGCAGCTGTTTCGCCGTTATTGTTAAAACCGGCTTAAGTTAGGTGTGTTTTCTACGACT
AGTGATGCCCCTACTAGAAGATGTGTGTTGCACAAATGTCCCTGAATAACCAATTTGAAGTGCAGATAGC
AGTAAACGTAAGCTAATATGAATATTATTTAACTGTAATGTTTTAATATCGCTGGACATTACTAATAAAC
CCACTATAAACACATGTACATATGTATGTTTTGGCATACAATGAGTAGTTGGGGAAAAAATGTGTAAAAG
CACCGTGACCATCACAGCATAAAGATAACCAGCTGAAGTATCGAATATGAGTAACCCCCAAATTGAATCA
CATGCCGCAACTGATAGGACCCATGGAAGTACACTCTTCATGGCGATATACAAGACACACACAAGCACGA
ACACCCAGTTGCGGAGGAAATTCTCCGTAAATGAAAACCCAATCGGCGAACAATTCATACCCATATATGG
TAAAAGTTTTGAACGCGACTTGAGAGCGGAGAGCATTGCGGCTGATAAGGTTTTAGCGCTAAGCGGGCTT
TATAAAACGGGCTGCGGGACCAGTTTTCATATCACTACCGTTTGAGTTCTTGTGCTGTGTGGATACTCCT
CCCGACACAAAGCCGCTCCATCAGCCAGCAGTCGTCTAATCCAGAGACCCCGGATCGGGGTACCAACATG
GTGAGCAAGGGCGAGGAGCTGTTCACCGGGGTGGTGCCCATCCTGGTCGAGCTGGACGGCGACGTAAACG
GCCACAAGTTCAGCGTGTCCGGCGAGGGCGAGGGCGATGCCACCTACGGCAAGCTGACCCTGAAGTTCAT
CTGCACCACCGGCAAGCTGCCCGTGCCCTGGCCCACCCTCGTGACCACCCTGACCTACGGCGTGCAGTGC
TTCAGCCGCTACCCCGACCACATGAAGCAGCACGACTTCTTCAAGTCCGCCATGCCCGAAGGCTACGTCC
AGGAGCGCACCATCTTCTTCAAGGACGACGGCAACTACAAGACCCGCGCCGAGGTGAAGTTCGAGGGCGA
CACCCTGGTGAACCGCATCGAGCTGAAGGGCATCGACTTCAAGGAGGACGGCAACATCCTGGGGCACAAG
CTGGAGTACAACTACAACAGCCACAACGTCTATATCATGGCCGACAAGCAGAAGAACGGCATCAAGGTGA
ACTTCAAGATCCGCCACAACATCGAGGACGGCAGCGTGCAGCTCGCCGACCACTACCAGCAGAACACCCC
CATCGGCGACGGCCCCGTGCTGCTGCCCGACAACCACTACCTGAGCACCCAGTCCGCCCTGAGCAAAGAC
CCCAACGAGAAGCGCGATCACATGGTCCTGCTGGAGTTCGTGACCGCCGCCGGGATCACTCTCGGCATGG
ACGAGCTGTACAAGCCAAGCTTGATGAGAGAGAAGGAGCAAGAAAGGGAAGAACAGTTAATGGAAGACAA
GAAAAGGAAGAAAGAGGATAAAAAGAAAAAAGAAGCCACTCAGAAGGTCACGGAACAAAAAACCAAAGTG
CCCGAAGTGACGAAACCAAGTTTAAGCCAACCAACGGCCGCCAGCCCAATTGGCAGCTCTCCATCGCCAC
CAGTCAATGGTGGCAACAATGCCAAAAGGGTGGCAGTGCCGAACGGACAACCGCCAAGCGCCGCCCGCTA
CATGCCTCGGGAGGTGCCGCCGCGATTCCGTTGCCAGCAGGACCACAAAGTGTTACTAAAACGTGGGCAG
CCCCCTCCACCGTCCTGCATGCTCCTTGGGGGTGGGGCAGGGCCTCCTCCCTGCACAGCACCTGGAGCAA
ACCCAAACAACGCACAAGTGACAGGAGCGCTGCTGCAGAGTGAGAGTGGGACTGCGCCAGACTCAACCCT
TGGAGGTGCTGCTGCTTCAAATTATGCAAATTCCACTTGGGGCTCGGGAGCCTCCTCCAACAACGGCACC
TCCCCCAACCCAATTCACATCTGGGACAAGGTGATTGTAGACGGGTCTGACATGGAAGAGTGGCCTTGTA
TTGCCAGCAAAGACACTGAATCTTCTTCCGAAAACACCACCGATAACAACAGTGCCTCGAACCCTGGCTC
TGAGAAGAGCACTCTGCCAGGAAGCACCACTAGTAACAAAGGAAAAGGGAGCCAGTGCCAGTCTGCAAGT
TCTGGGAACGAATGTAATCTTGGGGTCTGGAAATCTGACCCTAAGGCTAAATCTGTTCAATCTTCCAACT
CTACTACAGAGAACAACAATGGACTAGGAAATTGGAGGAATGTGAGTGGTCAGGATAGAATTGGACCTGG
CTCTGGCTTCAGCAACTTTAACCCAAATAGCAACCCATCTGCCTGGCCAGCACTGGTCCAAGAAGGAACT
TCTAGGAAAGGGGCATTGGAAACAGATAATAGTAATTCCAGTGCACAGGTTAGCACAGTAGGTCAGACAT
CCAGGGAACAGCAGTCAAAGATGGAAAATGCGGGTGTTAATTTTGTTGTCTCTGGCAGAGAACAGGCTCA
AATTCATAACACTGATGGACCAAAAAATGGAAACACTAACTCCTTGAACTTAAGTTCACCAAACCCCATG
GAGAATAAGGGAATGCCCTTTGGAATGGGCTTGGGGAACACCTCCAGGAGCACTGATGCCCCTTCACAAA
GCACTGGAGATCGAAAGACTGGGAGTGTTGGATCTTGGGGTGCAGCTAGGGGGCCTTCTGGAACTGACAC
AGTCTCTGGACAAAGCAATTCTGGAAACAATGGGAACAATGGAAAAGAGAGAGAGGACTCCTGGAAAGGA
GCTTCTGTTCAGAAATCAACTGGGTCAAAAAATGACTCTTGGGACAACAATAACAGGTCTACGGGTGGGT
CCTGGAACTTTGGCCCCCAGGACTCTAATGACAACAAATGGGGTGAAGGGAACAAAATGACATCTGGGGT
CTCTCAGGGAGAATGGAAACAGCCGACTGGGTCTGATGAGTTGAAAATTGGAGAATGGAGTGGTCCAAAC
CAACCAAATTCTAGCACTGGAGCATGGGACAATCAAAAGGGCCACCCCCTCCCTGAAAACCAAGGCAATG
CCCAGGCTCCCTGTTGGGGAAGATCTTCCAGCTCCACAGGAAGTGAAGTTGGAGGTCAAAGCACTGGAAG
CAACCACAAAGCAGGAAGTAGTGACAGTCATAACTCTGGCCGTCGGTCGTACAGGCCCACACATCCTGAT
TGTCAGGCTGTCTTGCAGACTCTTTTGAGCCGAACTGATTTGGACCCCAGGGTGCTCTCAAACACTGGCT
GGGGCCAAACTCAAATTAAGCAGGACACAGTGTGGGACATTGAAGAGGTGCCAAGGCCTGAGGGGAAATC
TGACAAAGGAACTGAGGGGTGGGAGAGCGCTGCCACACAGACCAAGAACTCAGGGGGCTGGGGAGATGCA
CCCAGCCAAAGCAATCAAATGAAGTCTGGATGGGGGGAGCTCTCAGCCTCTACAGAGTGGAAAGACCCCA
AGAACACAGGAGGCTGGAATGACTACAAGAACAACAACTCTTCCAACTGGGGAGGAGGACGACCTGATGA
AAAGACACCTTCCTCTTGGAATGAGAATCCCAGCAAGGATCAGGGGTGGGGAGGTGGACGCCAGCCCAAT
CAAGGATGGTCTTCTGGAAAGAATGGTTGGGGGGAGGAAGTCGATCAGACAAAAAACAGCAATTGGGAAA
GTTCTGCAAGTAAACCTGTGTCTGGGTGGGGTGAAGGAGGGCAGAATGAAATCGGGACTTGGGGTAATGG
TGGCAATGCAAGCCTAGCTTCAAAAGGTGGGTGGGAGGATTGCAAAAGATCCCCAGCATGGAATGAGACG
GGCCGACAGCCCAATTCCTGGAATAAACAACACCAACAGCAGCAGCCCCCACAGCAGCCGCCGCCACCAC
AACCAGAGGCTTCTGGTTCGTGGGGAGGCCCACCCCCACCACCTCCAGGCAACGTTCGACCTTCCAATTC
CAGCTGGAGCAGCGGGCCACAGCCTGCAACACCTAAGGATGAGGAACCCAGTGGTTGGGAAGAGCCATCC
CCACAGTCAATTAGTCGGAAAATGGACATTGATGATGGCACTTCAGCATGGGGAGACCCTAACAGTTATA
ACTACAAGAATGTGAATCTGTGGGATAAGAATTCCCAAGGGGGCCCAGCACCTCGAGAACCAAACCTGCC
CACCCCAATGACCAGTAAATCGGCATCAGATTCCAAATCTATGCAAGACGGCTGGGGGGAGAGTGACGGG
CCAGTCACAGGAGCTCGCCATCCCAGCTGGGAAGAGGAGGAGGATGGAGGAGTCTGGAACACCACTGGCT
CTCAGGGCAGTGCTTCCTCCCACAACTCAGCAAGCTGGGGACAAGGAGGAAAGAAACAAATGAAGTGCTC
ACTCAAAGGAGGAAACAATGATTCATGGATGAATCCTCTTGCCAAACAGTTTTCAAATATGGGATTGCTG
AGTCAGACTGAAGATAATCCAAGCAGCAAAATGGATTTGTCTGTAGGAAGCCTTTCAGATAAAAAATTTG
ATGTGGACAAGCGAGCGATGAATCTCGGGGATTTTAATGATATCATGAGGAAGGATCGATCTGGGTTCCG
TCCACCTAATTCCAAAGACATGGGAACCACAGATAGTGGGCCTTATTTTGAGAAGGGCGGTAGTCATGGT
TTGTTTGGAAACAGCACAGCACAATCGAGAGGTCTGCACACACCCGTGCAGCCACTAAATTCTTCTCCCA
GTCTCCGGGCGCAAGTGCCTCCCCAGTTTATTTCCCCCCAGGTTTCTGCCTCAATGCTCAAGCAGTTTCC
CAACAGTGGCCTGAGTCCAGGTCTTTTCAATGTGGGGCCCCAGTTATCTCCTCAACAAATTGCCATGCTG
AGCCAGCTTCCACAAATTCCCCAGTTTCAGTTGGCATGTCAGCTTCTCTTGCAGCAGCAGCAACAGCAGC
AGTTGTTACAGAACCAGAGAAAGATTTCTCAAGCTGTACGCCAACAGCAAGAGCAGCAGCTGGCTCGAAT
GGTGAGTGCACTGCAGCAGCAGCAGCAGCAGCAGCAGAGGCAGCCAGGCATGAAGCACTCGCCCTCTCAT
CCTGTTGGGCCCAAGCCGCATCTGGACAACATGGTACCCAACGCATTGAATGTGGGGCTCCCAGACCTTC
AAACCAAAGGGCCAATACCTGGATATGGTTCTGGCTTCAGCTCTGGCGGCATGGACTATGGCATGGTTGG
TGGGAAGGAGGCTGGAACCGAGTCTCGCTTTAAACAGTGGACCTCCATGATGGAGGGGCTGCCCTCTGTA
GCCACACAGGAAGCCAATATGCACAAAAATGGCGCTATAGTGGCCCCTGGTAAAACCCGGGGAGGGTCAC
CGTACAACCAGTTTGATATCATCCCTGGTGACACACTGGGTGGCCATACGGGTCCTGCTGGTGATAGCTG
GTTACCTGCCAAATCTCCACCAACAAATAAAATCGGAAGTAAATCCAGCAATGCCAGTTGGCCTCCAGAA
TTCCAACCAGGAGTGCCATGGAAAGGTATCCAAAACATTGACCCTGAATCTGACCCCTATGTCACCCCAG
GAAGTCGTCCTAGTTACTGGCTGGTTCTTCACAATCTCACCCCACAGATTGATGGGTCAACCTTGAGAAC
GATCTGCATGCAGCATGGCCCACTGCTGACATTCCATCTGAATCTAACCCAGGGCACTGCCCTGATCCGA
TACAGCACCAAACAGGAGGCGGCCAAGGCCCAAACTGCACTGCACATGTGTGTGTTGGGAAACACTACCA
TCCTTGCTGAGTTTGCCACTGATGATGAAGTCAGCCGCTTTCTGGCACAATGATCTAGAGGGCCCGCGGT
TCGAAGGTAAGCCTATCCCTAACCCTCTCCTCGGTCTCGATTCTACGCGTACCGGTCATCATCACCATCA
CCATTGAGTTTAAACCCGCTGATCAGCCTCGACTGTGCCTTCTAAGGCCTGAGCTCGCTGATCAGCCTCG
ATCGAGGATCCAGACATGATAAGATACATTGATGAGTTTGGACAAACCACAACTAGAATGCAGTGAAAAA
AATGCTTTATTTGTGAAATTTGTGATGCTATTGCTTTATTTGTAACCATTATAAGCTGCAATAAACAAGT
TAACAACAACAATTGCATTCATTTTATGTTTCAGGTTCAGGGGGAGGTGTGGGAGGTTTTTTAAAGCAAG
TAAAACCTCTACAAATGTGGTATGGCTGATTATGATCAGTCGACCGATGCCCTTGAGAGCCTTCAACCCA
GTCAGCTCCTTCCGGTGGGCGCGGGGCATGACTATCGTCGCCGCACTTATGACTGTCTTCTTTATCATGC
AACTCGTAGGACAGGTGCCGGCAGCGCTCTGGGTCATTTTCGGCGAGGACCGCTTTCGCTGGAGCGCGAC
GATGATCGGCCTGTCGCTTGCGGTATTCGGAATCTTGCACGCCCTCGCTCAAGCCTTCGTCACTGGTCCC
GCCACCAAACGTTTCGGCGAGAAGCAGGCCATTATCGCCGGCATGGCGGCCGACGCGCTGGGCTACGTCT
TGCTGGCGTTCGCGACGCGAGGCTGGATGGCCTTCCCCATTATGATTCTTCTCGCTTCCGGCGGCATCGG
GATGCCCGCGTTGCAGGCCATGCTGTCCAGGCAGGTAGATGACGACCATCAGGGACAGCTTCAAGGATCG
CTCGCGGCTCTTACCAGCCAGCAAAAGGCCAGGAACCGTAAAAAGGCCGCGTTGCTGGCGTTTTTCCATA
GGCTCCGCCCCCCTGACGAGCATCACAAAAATCGACGCTCAAGTCAGAGGTGGCGAAACCCGACAGGACT
ATAAAGATACCAGGCGTTTCCCCCTGGAAGCTCCCTCGTGCGCTCTCCTGTTCCGACCCTGCCGCTTACC
GGATACCTGTCCGCCTTTCTCCCTTCGGGAAGCGTGGCGCTTTCTCAATGCTCACGCTGTAGGTATCTCA
GTTCGGTGTAGGTCGTTCGCTCCAAGCTGGGCTGTGTGCACGAACCCCCCGTTCAGCCCGACCGCTGCGC
CTTATCCGGTAACTATCGTCTTGAGTCCAACCCGGTAAGACACGACTTATCGCCACTGGCAGCAGCCACT
GGTAACAGGATTAGCAGAGCGAGGTATGTAGGCGGTGCTACAGAGTTCTTGAAGTGGTGGCCTAACTACG
GCTACACTAGAAGGACAGTATTTGGTATCTGCGCTCTGCTGAAGCCAGTTACCTTCGGAAAAAGAGTTGG
TAGCTCTTGATCCGGCAAACAAACCACCGCTGGTAGCGGTGGTTTTTTTGTTTGCAAGCAGCAGATTACG
CGCAGAAAAAAAGGATCTCAAGAAGATCCTTTGATCTTTTCTACGGGGTCTGACGCTCAGTGGAACGAAA
ACTCACGTTAAGGGATTTTGGTCATGAGATTATCAAAAAGGATCTTCACCTAGATCCTTTTAAATTAAAA
ATGAAGTTTTAAATCAATCTAAAGTATATATGAGTAAACTTGGTCTGACAGTTACCAATGCTTAATCAGT
GAGGCACCTATCTCAGCGATCTGTCTATTTCGTTCATCCATAGTTGCCTGACTCCCCGTCGTGTAGATAA
CTACGATACGGGAGGGCTTACCATCTGGCCCCAGTGCTGCAATGATACCGCGAGACCCACGCTCACCGGC
TCCAGATTTATCAGCAATAAACCAGCCAGCCGGAAGGGCCGAGCGCAGAAGTGGTCCTGCAACTTTATCC
GCCTCCATCCAGTCTATTAATTGTTGCCGGGAAGCTAGAGTAAGTAGTTCGCCAGTTAATAGTTTGCGCA
ACGTTGTTGCCATTGCTGCAGGCATCGTGGTGTCACGCTCGTCGTTTGGTATGGCTTCATTCAGCTCCGG
TTCCCAACGATCAAGGCGAGTTACATGATCCCCCATGTTGTGCAAAAAAGCGGTTAGCTCCTTCGGTCCT
CCGATCGTTGTCAGAAGTAAGTTGGCCGCAGTGTTATCACTCATGGTTATGGCAGCACTGCATAATTCTC
TTACTGTCATGCCATCCGTAAGATGCTTTTCTGTGACTGGTGAGTACTCAACCAAGTCATTCTGAGAATA
GTGTATGCGGCGACCGAGTTGCTCTTGCCCGGCGTCAACACGGGATAATACCGCGCCACATAGCAGAACT
TTAAAAGTGCTCATCATTGGAAAACGTTCTTCGGGGCGAAAACTCTCAAGGATCTTACCGCTGTTGAGAT
CCAGTTCGATGTAACCCACTCGTGCACCCAACTGATCTTCAGCATCTTTTACTTTCACCAGCGTTTCTGG
GTGAGCAAAAACAGGAAGGCAAAATGCCGCAAAAAAGGGAATAAGGGCGACACGGAAATGTTGAATACTC
ATACTCTTCCTTTTTCAATATTATTGAAGCATTTATCAGGGTTATTGTCTCATGAGCGGATACATATTTG
AATGTATTTAGAAAAATAAACAAATAGGGGTTCCGCGCACATTTCCCCGAAAAGTGCCACCTGACGTCTA
AGAAACCATTATTATCATGACATTAACCTATAAAAATAGGCGTATCACGAGGCCCTTTCGT
